>Addgene plasmid #105340 | pJOG562 | depositor full sequence | sequence record 199906 | pJOG562 sequence 4415 bps
AACATGTGAGCAAAAGGCCAGCAAAAGGCCAGGAACCGTAAAAAGGCCGCGTTGCTGGCGTTTTTCCATA
GGCTCCGCCCCCCTGACGAGCATCACAAAAATCGACGCTCAAGTCAGAGGTGGCGAAACCCGACAGGACT
ATAAAGATACCAGGCGTTTCCCCCTGGAAGCTCCCTCGTGCGCTCTCCTGTTCCGACCCTGCCGCTTACC
GGATACCTGTCCGCCTTTCTCCCTTCGGGAAGCGTGGCGCTTTCTCAATGCTCACGCTGTAGGTATCTCA
GTTCGGTGTAGGTCGTTCGCTCCAAGCTGGGCTGTGTGCACGAACCCCCCGTTCAGCCCGACCGCTGCGC
CTTATCCGGTAACTATCGTCTTGAGTCCAACCCGGTAAGACACGACTTATCGCCACTGGCAGCAGCCACT
GGTAACAGGATTAGCAGAGCGAGGTATGTAGGCGGTGCTACAGAGTTCTTGAAGTGGTGGCCTAACTACG
GCTACACTAGAAGGACAGTATTTGGTATCTGCGCTCTGCTGAAGCCAGTTACCTTCGGAAAAAGAGTTGG
TAGCTCTTGATCCGGCAAACAAACCACCGCTGGTAGCGGTGGTTTTTTTGTTTGCAAGCAGCAGATTACG
CGCAGAAAAAAAGGATCTCAAGAAGATCCTTTGATCTTTTCTACGGGGTCTGACGCTCAGTGGAACGACG
CGTAACTCACGTTAAGGGATTTTGGTCATGAGCTTGCGCCGTCCCGTCAAGTCAGCGTAATGCTCTGCCA
GTGTTACAACCAATTAACCAATTCTGATTAGAAAAACTCATCGAGCATCAAATGAAACTGCAATTTATTC
ATATCAGGATTATCAATACCATATTTTTGAAAAAGCCGTTTCTGTAATGAAGGAGAAAACTCACCGAGGC
AGTTCCATAGGATGGCAAGATCCTGGTATCGGTCTGCGATTCCGACTCGTCCAACATCAATACAACCTAT
TAATTTCCCCTCGTCAAAAATAAGGTTATCAAGTGAGAAATCACCATGAGTGACGACTGAATCCGGTGAG
AATGGCAAAAGTTTATGCATTTCTTTCCAGACTTGTTCAACAGGCCAGCCATTACGCTCGTCATCAAAAT
CACTCGCATCAACCAAACCGTTATTCATTCGTGATTGCGCCTGAGCGAGACGAAATACGCGATCGCTGTT
AAAAGGACAATTACAAACAGGAATCGAATGCAACCGGCGCAGGAACACTGCCAGCGCATCAACAATATTT
TCACCTGAATCAGGATATTCTTCTAATACCTGGAATGCTGTTTTTCCGGGGATCGCAGTGGTGAGTAACC
ATGCATCATCAGGAGTACGGATAAAATGCTTGATGGTCGGAAGAGGCATAAATTCCGTCAGCCAGTTTAG
TCTGACCATCTCATCTGTAACATCATTGGCAACGCTACCTTTGCCATGTTTCAGAAACAACTCTGGCGCA
TCGGGCTTCCCATACAAGCGATAGATTGTCGCACCTGATTGCCCGACATTATCGCGAGCCCATTTATACC
CATATAAATCAGCATCCATGTTGGAATTTAATCGCGGCCTCGACGTTTCCCGTTGAATATGGCTCATAAC
ACCCCTTGTATTACTGTTTATGTAAGCAGACAGTTTTATTGTTCATGATGATATATTTTTATCTTGTGCA
ATGTAACATCAGAGATTTTGAGACACGGGCCAGAGCTGCCAGGAAACAGCTATGACCATGTAATACGACT
CACTATAGGGGATAGACGGTCACAGCTTGTCTGTAAGCGGATGCCGGGAGCAGACAAGCCCGTCAGGGCG
CGTCAGCGGGTGTTGGCGGGTGTCGGGGCTGGCTTAACTATGCGGCATCAGAGCAGATTGTACTGAGAGT
GCACCATATGCGGTGTGAAATACCGCACAGATGCGTAAGGAGAAAATACCGCATCAGGCGCCATTCGCCA
TTCAGGCTGCGCAACTGTTGGGAAGGGCGATCGGTGCGGGCCTCTTCGCTATTACGCCAGCTGGCGAAAG
GGGGATGTGCTGCAAGGCGATTAAGTTGGGTAACGCCAGGGTTTTCCCAGTCACGACGTTGTAAAACGAC
GGCCAGTGAATTCGAGCTCGGTACCTCGCGAATGCATCTAGATTTTGGTCTCAGGAGACAAGTTTGTACA
AAAAAGCTGAACGAGAAACGTAAAATGATATAAATATCAATATATTAAATTAGATTTTGCATAAAAAACA
GACTACATAATACTGTAAAACACAACATATCCAGTCACTATGGCGGCCGCTAAGTTGGCAGCATCACCCG
ACGCACTTTGCGCCGAATAAATACCTGTGACGGAAGATCACTTCGCAGAATAAATAAATCCTGGTGTCCC
TGTTGATACCGGGAAGCCCTGGGCCAACTTTTGGCGAAAATGAGACGTTGATCGGCACGTAAGAGGTTCC
AACTTTCACCATAATGAAATAAGATCACTACCGGGCGTATTTTTTGAGTTATCGAGATTTTCAGGAGCTA
AGGAAGCTAAAATGGAGAAAAAAATCACTGGATATACCACCGTTGATATATCCCAATGGCATCGTAAAGA
ACATTTTGAGGCATTTCAGTCAGTTGCTCAATGTACCTATAACCAGACCGTTCAGCTGGATATTACGGCC
TTTTTAAAGACCGTAAAGAAAAATAAGCACAAGTTTTATCCGGCCTTTATTCACATTCTTGCCCGCCTGA
TGAATGCTCATCCGGAATTCCGTATGGCAATGAAAGACGGTGAGCTGGTGATATGGGATAGTGTTCACCC
TTGTTACACCGTTTTCCATGAGCAAACTGAAACGTTTTCATCGCTCTGGAGTGAATACCACGACGATTTC
CGGCAGTTTCTACACATATATTCGCAAGATGTGGCGTGTTACGGTGAAAACCTGGCCTATTTCCCTAAAG
GGTTTATTGAGAATATGTTTTTCGTCTCAGCCAATCCCTGGGTGAGTTTCACCAGTTTTGATTTAAACGT
GGCCAATATGGACAACTTCTTCGCCCCCGTTTTCACCATGGGCAAATATTATACGCAAGGCGACAAGGTG
CTGATGCCGCTGGCGATTCAGGTTCATCATGCCGTCTGTGATGGCTTCCATGTCGGCAGAATGCTTAATG
AATTACAACAGTACTGCGATGAGTGGCAGGGCGGGGCGTAAACGCGTGGATCCGGCTTACTAAAAGCCAG
ATAACAGTATGCGTATTTGCGCGCTGATTTTTGCGGTATAAGAATATATACTGATATGTATACCCGAAGT
ATGTCAAAAAGAGGTGTGCTATGAAGCAGCGTATTACAGTGACAGTTGACAGCGACAGCTATCAGTTGCT
CAAGGCATATATGATGTCAATATCTCCGGTCTGGTAAGCACAACCATGCAGAATGAAGCCCGTCGTCTGC
GTGCCGAACGCTGGAAAGCGGAAAATCAGGAAGGGATGGCTGAGGTCGCCCGGTTTATTGAAATGAACGG
CTCTTTTGCTGACGAGAACAGGGACTGGTGAAATGCAGTTTAAGGTTTACACCTATAAAAGAGAGAGCCG
TTATCGTCTGTTTGTGGATGTACAGAGTGATATTATTGACACGCCCGGGCGACGGATGGTGATCCCCCTG
GCCAGTGCACGTCTGCTGTCAGATAAAGTCTCCCGTGAACTTTACCCGGTGGTGCATATCGGGGATGAAA
GCTGGCGCATGATGACCACCGATATGGCCAGTGTGCCGGTTTCCGTTATCGGGGAAGAAGTGGCTGATCT
CAGCCACCGCGAAAATGACATCAAAAACGCCATTAACCTGATGTTCTGGGGAATATAAATGTCAGGCTCC
CTTATACACAGCCAGTCTGCAGGTCGACCATAGTGACTGGATATGTTGTGTTTTACAGTATTATGTAGTC
TGTTTTTTATGCAAAATCTAATTTAATATATTGATATTTATATCATTTTACGTTTCTCGTTCAGCTTTCT
TGTACAAAGTGGTTTCGTGAGACCAAAATCGGATCCCGGGCCCGTCGACTGCAGAGGCCTGCATGCAAGC
TTGGCGTAATCATGGTCATAGCTGTTTCCTGTGTGAAATTGTTATCCGCTCACAATTCCACACAACATAC
GAGCCGGAAGCATAAAGTGTAAAGCCTGGGGTGCCTAATGAGTGAGCTAACTCACATTAATTGCGTTGCG
CTCACTGCCCGCTTTCCAGTCGGGAAACCTGTCGTGCCAGCCTGCATTAATGAATCGGCCAACGCGCGGG
GAGAGGCGGTTTGCGTATTGGGCGCTCTTCCGCTTCCTCGCTCACTGACTCGCTGCGCTCGGTCGTTCGG
CTGCGGCGAGCGGTATCAGCTCACTCAAAGGCGGTAATACGGTTATCCACAGAATCAGGGGATAACGCAG
GAAAG
Features (pLannotate 1.2.2; 15 found; start..end, strand, type, name):
     63..651     -  rep_origin     ori: high-copy-number ColE1/pMB1/pBR322/pUC origin of replication
    798..1607    -  CDS            KanR: aminoglycoside phosphotransferase; aph(3')-Ia; confers resistance to kanamycin in bacteria or G418 (Geneticin®) in eukaryotes
   1741..1759    +  promoter       T7 promoter: promoter for bacteriophage T7 RNA polymerase
   1849..1948    +  misc_feature   bom (fragment): basis of mobility region from pBR322
   1954..2111    -  CDS            lacZα (fragment): LacZα fragment of β-galactosidase; lacZ fragment
   2158..2282    +  protein_bind   attR1: mutant version of attR; recombination site for the Gateway® LR reaction LR Clonase™
   2429..2531    +  promoter       cat promoter: promoter of the E. coli cat gene encoding chloramphenicol acetyltransferase
   2532..3191    +  CDS            CmR: chloramphenicol acetyltransferase; cat; confers resistance to chloramphenicol
   3370..3528    +  CDS            ccdA (fragment): CCDA_ECO57 - Also known as H, letA. Experimental evidence at protein level: Swiss-Prot protein existence level 1. Antitoxin component of a type II toxin-antitoxin (TA) system which inhibits the post-segregational killing (PSK) of plasmid-free cells, also referred to as a plasmid addiction system. Binds to and blocks the activity of CcdB; will also remove bound CcdB protein from the CcdB-GyrA complex by forming a CcdA-CcdB complex, a process termed rejuvenation. Functions as a transcriptional corepressor for the ccdAB operon, repression also requires CcdB (By similarity). From Escherichia coli
   3533..3835    +  CDS            ccdB: CCDB_ECOLI - Also known as G, letB, letD. Experimental evidence at protein level: Swiss-Prot protein existence level 1. Toxic component of a type II toxin-antitoxin (TA) system, functioning in plasmid maintainence. Responsible for the post- segregational killing (PSK) of plasmid-free cells, also referred to as a plasmid addiction system. Half-life of over 2 hours. Cell killing by CcdB is accompanied by filamentation, defects in chromosome and plasmid segregation, defects in cell division, formation of anucleate cells, decreased DNA synthesis and plasmid loss. Interferes with the activity of DN
   3879..4003    -  protein_bind   attR2: mutant version of attR; recombination site for the Gateway® LR reaction LR Clonase™
   4099..4115    -  protein_bind   lac operator: The lac repressor binds to the lac operator to inhibit transcription in E. coli. This inhibition can be relieved by adding lactose or isopropyl-β-D-thiogalactopyranoside (IPTG). lac repressor encoded by lacI
   4123..4153    -  promoter       lac promoter: promoter for the E. coli lac operon
   4168..4189    -  protein_bind   CAP binding site: CAP binding activates transcription in the presence of cAMP. E. coli catabolite activator protein
   4202..4295    -  CDS            lacI (fragment): lac repressor; lacI; The lac repressor binds to the lac operator to inhibit transcription in E. coli. This inhibition can be relieved by adding lactose or isopropyl-β-D-thiogalactopyranoside (IPTG).
