>Addgene plasmid #105340 | pJOG562 | addgene full sequence | sequence record 210664 | Addgene NGS Result
AACATGTGAGCAAAAGGCCAGCAAAAGGCCAGGAACCGTAAAAAGGCCGCGTTGCTGGCGTTTTTCCATA
GGCTCCGCCCCCCTGACGAGCATCACAAAAATCGACGCTCAAGTCAGAGGTGGCGAAACCCGACAGGACT
ATAAAGATACCAGGCGTTTCCCCCTGGAAGCTCCCTCGTGCGCTCTCCTGTTCCGACCCTGCCGCTTACC
GGATACCTGTCCGCCTTTCTCCCTTCGGGAAGCGTGGCGCTTTCTCATAGCTCACGCTGTAGGTATCTCA
GTTCGGTGTAGGTCGTTCGCTCCAAGCTGGGCTGTGTGCACGAACCCCCCGTTCAGCCCGACCGCTGCGC
CTTATCCGGTAACTATCGTCTTGAGTCCAACCCGGTAAGACACGACTTATCGCCACTGGCAGCAGCCACT
GGTAACAGGATTAGCAGAGCGAGGTATGTAGGCGGTGCTACAGAGTTCTTGAAGTGGTGGCCTAACTACG
GCTACACTAGAAGAACAGTATTTGGTATCTGCGCTCTGCTGAAGCCAGTTACCTTCGGAAAAAGAGTTGG
TAGCTCTTGATCCGGCAAACAAACCACCGCTGGTAGCGGTGGTTTTTTTGTTTGCAAGCAGCAGATTACG
CGCAGAAAAAAAGGATCTCAAGAAGATCCTTTGATCTTTTCTACGGGGTCTGACGCTCAGTGGAACGACG
CGTAACTCACGTTAAGGGATTTTGGTCATGAGCTTGCGCCGTCCCGTCAAGTCAGCGTAATGCTCTGCCA
GTGTTACAACCAATTAACCAATTCTGATTAGAAAAACTCATCGAGCATCAAATGAAACTGCAATTTATTC
ATATCAGGATTATCAATACCATATTTTTGAAAAAGCCGTTTCTGTAATGAAGGAGAAAACTCACCGAGGC
AGTTCCATAGGATGGCAAGATCCTGGTATCGGTCTGCGATTCCGACTCGTCCAACATCAATACAACCTAT
TAATTTCCCCTCGTCAAAAATAAGGTTATCAAGTGAGAAATCACCATGAGTGACGACTGAATCCGGTGAG
AATGGCAAAAGTTTATGCATTTCTTTCCAGACTTGTTCAACAGGCCAGCCATTACGCTCGTCATCAAAAT
CACTCGCATCAACCAAACCGTTATTCATTCGTGATTGCGCCTGAGCGAGACGAAATACGCGATCGCTGTT
AAAAGGACAATTACAAACAGGAATCGAATGCAACCGGCGCAGGAACACTGCCAGCGCATCAACAATATTT
TCACCTGAATCAGGATATTCTTCTAATACCTGGAATGCTGTTTTTCCGGGGATCGCAGTGGTGAGTAACC
ATGCATCATCAGGAGTACGGATAAAATGCTTGATGGTCGGAAGAGGCATAAATTCCGTCAGCCAGTTTAG
TCTGACCATCTCATCTGTAACATCATTGGCAACGCTACCTTTGCCATGTTTCAGAAACAACTCTGGCGCA
TCGGGCTTCCCATACAAGCGATAGATTGTCGCACCTGATTGCCCGACATTATCGCGAGCCCATTTATACC
CATATAAATCAGCATCCATGTTGGAATTTAATCGCGGCCTCGACGTTTCCCGTTGAATATGGCTCATAAC
ACCCCTTGTATTACTGTTTATGTAAGCAGACAGTTTTATTGTTCATGATGATATATTTTTATCTTGTGCA
ATGTAACATCAGAGATTTTGAGACACGGGCCAGAGCTGCCAGGAAACAGCTATGACCATGTAATACGACT
CACTATAGGGGATAGCTGGCACGACAGGTTTCCCGACTGGAAAGCGGGCAGTGAGCGCAACGCAATTAAT
GTGAGTTAGCTCACTCATTAGGCACCCCAGGCTTTACACTTTATGCTTCCGGCTCGTATGTTGTGTGGAA
TTGTGAGCGGATAACAATTTCACACAGGAAACAGCTATGACCATGATTACGCCAAGCTTGCATGCAGGCC
TCTGCAGTCGACGGGCCCGGGATCCGATTTTGGTCTCACGAAACCACTTTGTACAAGAAAGCTGAACGAG
AAACGTAAAATGATATAAATATCAATATATTAAATTAGATTTTGCATAAAAAACAGACTACATAATACTG
TAAAACACAACATATCCAGTCACTATGGTCGACCTGCAGACTGGCTGTGTATAAGGGAGCCTGACATTTA
TATTCCCCAGAACATCAGGTTAATGGCGTTTTTGATGTCATTTTCGCGGTGGCTGAGATCAGCCACTTCT
TCCCCGATAACGGAAACCGGCACACTGGCCATATCGGTGGTCATCATGCGCCAGCTTTCATCCCCGATAT
GCACCACCGGGTAAAGTTCACGGGAGACTTTATCTGACAGCAGACGTGCACTGGCCAGGGGGATCACCAT
CCGTCGCCCGGGCGTGTCAATAATATCACTCTGTACATCCACAAACAGACGATAACGGCTCTCTCTTTTA
TAGGTGTAAACCTTAAACTGCATTTCACCAGCCCCTGTTCTCGTCAGCAAAAGAGCCGTTCATTTCAATA
AACCGGGCGACCTCAGCCATCCCTTCCTGATTTTCCGCTTTCCAGCGTTCGGCACGCAGACGACGGGCTT
CATTCTGCATGGTTGTGCTTACCAGACCGGAGATATTGACATCATATATGCCTTGAGCAACTGATAGCTG
TCGCTGTCAACTGTCACTGTAATACGCTGCTTCATAGCATACCTCTTTTTGACATACTTCGGGTATACAT
ATCAGTATATATTCTTATACCGCAAAGATCAGCGCGCAAATACGCATACTGTTATCTGGCTTTTAGTAAG
CCGGATCCACGCGTTTACGCCCCGCCCTGCCACTCATCGCAGTACTGTTGTAATTCATTAAGCATTCTGC
CGACATGGAAGCCATCACAAACGGCATGATGAACCTGAATCGCCAGCGGCATCAGCACCTTGTCGCCTTG
CGTATAATATTTGCCCATGGTGAAAACGGGGGCGAAGAAGTTGTCCATATTGGCCACGTTTAAATCAAAA
CTGGTGAAACTCACCCAGGGATTGGCTGAGACGAAAAACATATTCTCAATAAACCCTTTAGGGAAATAGG
CCAGGTTTTCACCGTAACACGCCACATCTTGCGAATATATGTGTAGAAACTGCCGGAAATCGTCGTGGTA
TTCACTCCAGAGCGATGAAAACGTTTCAGTTTGCTCATGGAAAACGGTGTAACAAGGGTGAACACTATCC
CATATCACCAGCTCACCGTCTTTCATTGCCATACGGAATTCCGGATGAGCATTCATCAGGCGGGCAAGAA
TGTGAATAAAGGCCGGATAAAACTTGTGCTTATTTTTCTTTACGGTCTTTAAAAAGGCCGTAATATCCAG
CTGAACGGTCTGGTTATAGGTACATTGAGCAACTGACTGAAATGCCTCAAAATGTTCTTTACGATGCCAT
TGGGATATATCAACGGTGGTATATCCAGTGATTTTTTTCTCCATTTTAGCTTCCTTAGCTCCTGAAAATC
TCGATAACTCAAAAAATACGCCCGGTAGTGATCTTATTTCATTATGGTGAAAGTTGGAACCTCTTGCGTG
CCGATCAACGTCTCATTTTCGCCAAAAGTTGGCCCAGGGCTTCCCGGTATCAACAGGGACACCAGGATTT
ATTTATTCTGCGAAGTGATCTTCCGTCACAGGTATTTATTCGGCGCAAAGTGCGTCGGGTGATGCTGCCA
ACTTAGCGGCCGCTAAGTTGGCAGCATCACCCGCGGCCGCCATAGTGACTGGATATGTTGTGTTTTACAG
TATTATGTAGTCTGTTTTTTATGCAAAATCTAATTTAATATATTGATATTTATATCATTTTACGTTTCTC
GTTCAGCTTTTTTGTACAAACTTGTCTCCTGAGACCAAAATCTAGATGCATTCGCGAGGTACCGAGCTCG
AATTCACTGGCCGTCGTTTTACAACGTCGTGACTGGGAAAACCCTGGCGTTACCCAACTTAATCGCCTTG
CAGCACATCCCCCTTTCGCCAGCTGGCGTAATAGCGAAGAGGCCCGCACCGATCGCCCTTCCCAACAGTT
GCGCAGCCTGAATGGCGAATGGCGCCTGATGCGGTATTTTCTCCTTACGCATCTGTGCGGTATTTCACAC
CGCATATGGTGCACTCTCAGTACAATCTGCTCTGATGCCGCATAGTTAAGCCAGCCCCGACACCCGCCAA
CACCCGCTGACGCGCCCTGACGGGCTTGTCTGCTCCCGGCATCCGCTTACAGACAAGCTGTGACCGTCTC
TGCATTAATGAATCGGCCAACGCGCGGGGAGAGGCGGTTTGCGTATTGGGCGCTCTTCCGCTTCCTCGCT
CACTGACTCGCTGCGCTCGGTCGTTCGGCTGCGGCGAGCGGTATCAGCTCACTCAAAGGCGGTAATACGG
TTATCCACAGAATCAGGGGATAACGCAGGAAAG
Features (pLannotate 1.2.2; 16 found; start..end, strand, type, name):
     63..651     -  rep_origin     ori: high-copy-number ColE1/pMB1/pBR322/pUC origin of replication
    798..1607    -  CDS            KanR: aminoglycoside phosphotransferase; aph(3')-Ia; confers resistance to kanamycin in bacteria or G418 (Geneticin®) in eukaryotes
   1741..1759    +  promoter       T7 promoter: promoter for bacteriophage T7 RNA polymerase
   1764..1804    +  CDS            lacI (fragment): lac repressor; lacI; The lac repressor binds to the lac operator to inhibit transcription in E. coli. This inhibition can be relieved by adding lactose or isopropyl-β-D-thiogalactopyranoside (IPTG).
   1817..1838    +  protein_bind   CAP binding site: CAP binding activates transcription in the presence of cAMP. E. coli catabolite activator protein
   1853..1883    +  promoter       lac promoter: promoter for the E. coli lac operon
   1891..1907    +  protein_bind   lac operator: The lac repressor binds to the lac operator to inhibit transcription in E. coli. This inhibition can be relieved by adding lactose or isopropyl-β-D-thiogalactopyranoside (IPTG). lac repressor encoded by lacI
   2003..2127    +  protein_bind   attR2: mutant version of attR; recombination site for the Gateway® LR reaction LR Clonase™
   2171..2473    -  CDS            ccdB: CCDB_ECOLI - Also known as G, letB, letD. Experimental evidence at protein level: Swiss-Prot protein existence level 1. Toxic component of a type II toxin-antitoxin (TA) system, functioning in plasmid maintainence. Responsible for the post- segregational killing (PSK) of plasmid-free cells, also referred to as a plasmid addiction system. Half-life of over 2 hours. Cell killing by CcdB is accompanied by filamentation, defects in chromosome and plasmid segregation, defects in cell division, formation of anucleate cells, decreased DNA synthesis and plasmid loss. Interferes with the activity of DN
   2478..2636    -  CDS            ccdA (fragment): CCDA_ECO57 - Also known as H, letA. Experimental evidence at protein level: Swiss-Prot protein existence level 1. Antitoxin component of a type II toxin-antitoxin (TA) system which inhibits the post-segregational killing (PSK) of plasmid-free cells, also referred to as a plasmid addiction system. Binds to and blocks the activity of CcdB; will also remove bound CcdB protein from the CcdB-GyrA complex by forming a CcdA-CcdB complex, a process termed rejuvenation. Functions as a transcriptional corepressor for the ccdAB operon, repression also requires CcdB (By similarity). From Escherichia coli
   2815..3474    -  CDS            CmR: chloramphenicol acetyltransferase; cat; confers resistance to chloramphenicol
   3475..3577    -  promoter       cat promoter: promoter of the E. coli cat gene encoding chloramphenicol acetyltransferase
   3751..3875    -  protein_bind   attR1: mutant version of attR; recombination site for the Gateway® LR reaction LR Clonase™
   3922..4079    +  CDS            lacZα (fragment): LacZα fragment of β-galactosidase; lacZ fragment
   4085..4184    -  misc_feature   bom (fragment): basis of mobility region from pBR322
   4270..4323    -  CDS            lacI (fragment): lac repressor; lacI; The lac repressor binds to the lac operator to inhibit transcription in E. coli. This inhibition can be relieved by adding lactose or isopropyl-β-D-thiogalactopyranoside (IPTG).
