[The description below was written by a language model from this plasmid's Addgene catalogue record and pLannotate feature annotations shown in this document.]
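Description:
pJOG562 is an empty synthetic-biology backbone built on pJOG397, a pENTR/D derivative, and belongs to a set of peripheral vectors that extend the plant Modular Cloning system. Its stated purpose is the assembly of Gateway destination vectors: it supplies a Gateway destination cassette as a transferable module rather than carrying a gene of interest, and the record lists no insert. It replicates in E. coli from a high-copy ColE1/pUC-type origin. The backbone carries a kanamycin resistance gene (aph(3')-Ia), and the cassette adds chloramphenicol resistance, so both antibiotics are used for selection. Because the cassette encodes the CcdB gyrase toxin, the plasmid has to be maintained in a ccdB-tolerant strain.

The cassette consists of attR1 and attR2 recombination sites flanking a cat promoter-driven chloramphenicol acetyltransferase gene, a ccdA fragment and the complete ccdB gene. In a finished destination vector, an LR reaction replaces this attR-flanked segment with the insert from an entry clone, and ccdB counterselects against unrecombined plasmid. Around the cassette are remnants of a lacZα region: a CAP binding site, lac promoter and operator on one side and a lacZα fragment on the other, together with lacI and bom fragments. A T7 promoter lies in the backbone. The record does not state which restriction sites or overhangs are used to move the cassette into Modular Cloning assemblies.

Two sequence records are provided, of 4,415 and 4,443 nt. The whole lac/attR cassette region lies in opposite orientation in the two records relative to the backbone. The depositor notes this flipped orientation and states that it does not affect plasmid function.
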