Addgene plasmid #105340: pJOG562
Purpose: (Empty Backbone) Synthetic biology; gateway destination vector assembly
Depositing lab: Johannes Stuttmann. Depositing organization: Martin-Luther-Universitaet Halle-Wittenberg. Publication: Peripheral infrastructure vectors and an extended set of plant parts for the Modular Cloning system. Gantner J, Ordon J, Ilse T, Kretschmer C, Gruetzner R, Lofke C, Dagdas Y, Burstenbinder K, Marillonnet S, Stuttmann J. PLoS One. 2018 May 30;13(5):e0197185. doi: 10.1371/journal.pone.0197185. eCollection 2018. PubMed 29847550.
Backbone
  Vector backbone: pJOG397 (pENTR/D derivative)
  Vector type: Synthetic Biology
  Selectable markers: Chloramphenicol
Growth in bacteria
  Bacterial resistance: Chloramphenicol and Kanamycin, 25 & 50 μg/mL
  Growth temperature: 37°C
  Growth strain: ccdB Survival
  Copy number: High Copy
Gene/Insert
  Gene/Insert name: None
Terms and licenses: Academic/Nonprofit Terms; Industry Terms: Not Available to Industry
Depositor comments: Please note the orientation of the elements inside the Gateway cassettes are flipped. The depositing lab has noted that this orientation will not affect plasmid function.
How to cite: pJOG562 was a gift from Johannes Stuttmann (Addgene plasmid # 105340 ; http://n2t.net/addgene:105340 ; RRID:Addgene_105340)
